Addgene plasmid #226095: MCP/PCP RNA Lantern
Purpose: RNA tracking
Depositing lab: Jennifer Prescher. Depositing organization: University of California, Irvine. Publication: A modular platform for bioluminescent RNA tracking. Halbers LP, Cole KH, Ng KK, Fuller EB, Chan CET, Callicoatte C, Metcalfe M, Chen CC, Barhoosh AA, Reid-McLaughlin E, Kent AD, Torrey ZR, Steward O, Luptak A, Prescher JA. Nat Commun. 2024 Nov 18;15(1):9992. doi: 10.1038/s41467-024-54263-5. PubMed 39557883.
Backbone
  Vector backbone: pCDNA3.1
  Backbone size w/o insert (bp): 5405
  Total vector size (bp): 7408
  Vector type: Mammalian Expression
Growth in bacteria
  Bacterial resistance: Ampicillin, 100 μg/mL
  Growth temperature: 37°C
  Growth strain: DH5alpha
  Copy number: High Copy
Gene/Insert
  Gene/Insert name: NLS-HA-MS2-SmBiT-IRES-PP7-LgBiT-FLAG
  Insert size (bp): 2003
  Promoter: CMV
  Cloning method: Gibson Cloning
  Sequencing primers: 5′ TAATACGACTCACTATAGGGAGACCCAAGCTTatgggcccaaaaaagaaaagaaaagtt; 3′ CGGCCGCCAGTGTGATGGATATCTGCAGAATTCTTACTTGTCATCGTCGTCCTTGTAGTC
Terms and licenses: Academic/Nonprofit Terms; Industry Terms: Not Available to Industry
Depositor comments: Please visit https://doi.org/10.1101/2022.07.02.498144 for bioRxiv preprint.
How to cite: MCP/PCP RNA Lantern was a gift from Jennifer Prescher (Addgene plasmid # 226095 ; http://n2t.net/addgene:226095 ; RRID:Addgene_226095)
