[The description below was written by a language model from this plasmid's Addgene catalogue record and pLannotate feature annotations shown in this document.]
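Description:
MCP/PCP RNA Lantern is a 7.4 kb mammalian expression plasmid built on the pcDNA3.1 backbone and designed for bioluminescent RNA tracking. It is maintained in E. coli through a high-copy ColE1/pUC-type origin with ampicillin resistance (AmpR), and it also carries an f1 origin. An SV40 promoter-driven neomycin phosphotransferase cassette with an SV40 polyadenylation signal is present, which in principle allows G418 selection of transfected mammalian cells. T7 and SP6 promoters flank the cloning region, as is usual for this backbone.

The roughly 2 kb insert, assembled by Gibson cloning, is a bicistronic cassette transcribed from the CMV enhancer/promoter and terminated by the bGH polyadenylation signal. The first open reading frame encodes the MS2 bacteriophage coat protein (MCP) carrying a nuclear localization signal and an HA tag and fused to SmBiT, the small peptide fragment of split NanoLuc luciferase. An EMCV IRES then permits cap-independent translation of the second open reading frame, the PP7 coat protein (PCP) fused to LgBiT, the large NanoLuc fragment, with a C-terminal FLAG tag. The feature table annotates LgBiT as a partial Nluc sequence. It does not separately annotate the NLS, HA or SmBiT, which are known only from the insert name.

Because MCP and PCP each bind a distinct cognate RNA hairpin, a target transcript tagged with adjacent MS2 and PP7 hairpins should bring the two fusion proteins together, letting the split luciferase halves complement and emit light. A single plasmid thus supplies both halves of the reporter. The tagged target RNA is not encoded on this construct and would have to be provided separately.
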