Features (pLannotate 1.2.2; 25 found; start..end, strand, type, name):
     53..105     -  misc_feature   bom (fragment): basis of mobility region from pBR322
    260..639     +  enhancer       CMV enhancer: human cytomegalovirus immediate early enhancer
    640..843     +  promoter       CMV promoter: human cytomegalovirus (CMV) immediate early promoter
    839..872     +  LTR            5' LTR (truncated) (fragment): truncated 5' long terminal repeat (LTR) from HIV-1
    888..906     +  promoter       T7 promoter: promoter for bacteriophage T7 RNA polymerase
   1007..1357    +  CDS            CAPSD_BPMS2 (fragment): Experimental evidence at protein level: Swiss-Prot protein existence level 1. Acts as a translational repressor of viral replicase synthesis late in infection. This latter function is the result of capsid protein interaction with an RNA hairpin which contains the replicase ribosome-binding site. From Escherichia phage MS2 (Bacteriophage MS2).
   1541..2003    +  misc_feature   IRES: internal ribosome entry site (IRES) of the encephalomyocarditis virus (EMCV)
   2029..2391    +  CDS            COAT_BPPP7: Experimental evidence at protein level: Swiss-Prot protein existence level 1. Forms the phage shell; binds to the phage RNA. From Pseudomonas phage PP7 (Bacteriophage PP7).
   2421..2889    +  CDS            Nluc (fragment): NanoLuc® luciferase human codon-optimized
   2902..2922    +  CDS            FLAG (fragment): FLAG® epitope tag, followed by an enterokinase cleavage site
   2986..3004    -  promoter       SP6 promoter: promoter for bacteriophage SP6 RNA polymerase
   3030..3254    +  polyA_signal   bGH poly(A) signal: bovine growth hormone polyadenylation signal
   3258..3279    +  promoter       SV40 promoter (fragment): SV40 enhancer and early promoter
   3300..3728    +  rep_origin     f1 ori (sequence partly withheld): f1 bacteriophage origin of replication; arrow indicates direction of (+) strand synthesis
   3742..4071    +  promoter       SV40 promoter: SV40 enhancer and early promoter
   4138..4929    +  CDS            neo: KKA2_KLEPN - Also known as kan, nptII. Experimental evidence at protein level: Swiss-Prot protein existence level 1. Resistance to kanamycin, neomycin, paromomycin, ribostamycin, butirosin and gentamicin B. From Klebsiella pneumoniae.
   4953..5111    +  CDS            ble (fragment): BLE_KLEPN - Experimental evidence at protein level: Swiss-Prot protein existence level 1. Binding protein with a strong affinity to the bleomycin family of antibiotics. Binds to CL990; an antimitotic-antibiotic compound. From Klebsiella pneumoniae.
   5106..5227    +  polyA_signal   SV40 poly(A) signal: SV40 polyadenylation signal
   5300..5316    -  protein_bind   lac operator: The lac repressor binds to the lac operator to inhibit transcription in E. coli. This inhibition can be relieved by adding lactose or isopropyl-β-D-thiogalactopyranoside (IPTG). lac repressor encoded by lacI
   5324..5354    -  promoter       lac promoter: promoter for the E. coli lac operon
   5369..5390    -  protein_bind   CAP binding site: CAP binding activates transcription in the presence of cAMP. E. coli catabolite activator protein
   5403..5495    -  CDS            lacI (fragment): lac repressor; lacI; The lac repressor binds to the lac operator to inhibit transcription in E. coli. This inhibition can be relieved by adding lactose or isopropyl-β-D-thiogalactopyranoside (IPTG).
   5678..6266    -  rep_origin     ori: high-copy-number ColE1/pMB1/pBR322/pUC origin of replication
   6437..7297    -  CDS            AmpR: β-lactamase; bla; confers resistance to ampicillin, carbenicillin, and related antibiotics
   7298..7402    -  promoter       AmpR promoter: bla
>Addgene plasmid #226095 | MCP/PCP RNA Lantern | addgene full sequence | sequence record 457183 | Addgene NGS Result
TCCCCGAAAAGTGCCACCTGACGTCGACGGATCGGGAGATCTCCCGATCCCCTATGGTGCACTCTCAGTA
CAATCTGCTCTGATGCCGCATAGTTAAGCCAGTATCTGCTCCCTGCTTGTGTGTTGGAGGTCGCTGAGTA
GTGCGCGAGCAAAATTTAAGCTACAACAAGGCAAGGCTTGACCGACAATTGCATGAAGAATCTGCTTAGG
GTTAGGCGTTTTGCGCTGCTTCGCGATGTACGGGCCAGATATACGCGTTGACATTGATTATTGACTAGTT
ATTAATAGTAATCAATTACGGGGTCATTAGTTCATAGCCCATATATGGAGTTCCGCGTTACATAACTTAC
GGTAAATGGCCCGCCTGGCTGACCGCCCAACGACCCCCGCCCATTGACGTCAATAATGACGTATGTTCCC
ATAGTAACGCCAATAGGGACTTTCCATTGACGTCAATGGGTGGAGTATTTACGGTAAACTGCCCACTTGG
CAGTACATCAAGTGTATCATATGCCAAGTACGCCCCCTATTGACGTCAATGACGGTAAATGGCCCGCCTG
GCATTATGCCCAGTACATGACCTTATGGGACTTTCCTACTTGGCAGTACATCTACGTATTAGTCATCGCT
ATTACCATGGTGATGCGGTTTTGGCAGTACATCAATGGGCGTGGATAGCGGTTTGACTCACGGGGATTTC
CAAGTCTCCACCCCATTGACGTCAATGGGAGTTTGTTTTGGCACCAAAATCAACGGGACTTTCCAAAATG
TCGTAACAACTCCGCCCCATTGACGCAAATGGGCGGTAGGCGTGTACGGTGGGAGGTCTATATAAGCAGA
GCTCTCTGGCTAACTAGAGAACCCACTGCTTACTGGCTTATCGAAATTAATACGACTCACTATAGGGAGA
CCCAAGCTTATGGGCCCAAAAAAGAAAAGAAAAGTTGGCTACCCCTACGACGTGCCCGACTACGCCATCG
AAGGCCGCCATATGCTAGCCGTTAAAATGGCTTCTAACTTTACTCAGTTCGTTCTCGTCGACAATGGCGG
AACTGGCGACGTGACTGTCGCCCCAAGCAACTTCGCTAACGGGATCGCTGAATGGATCAGCTCTAACTCG
CGTTCACAGGCTTACAAAGTAACCTGTAGCGTTCGTCAGAGCTCTGCGCAGAATCGCAAATACACCATCA
AAGTCGAGGTGCCTAAAGGCGCCTGGCGTTCGTACTTAAATATGGAACTAACCATTCCAATTTTCGCCAC
GAATTCCGACTGCGAGCTTATTGTTAAGGCAATGCAAGGTCTCCTAAAAGATGGAAACCCGATTCCCTCA
GCAATCGCAGCAAACTCCGGCATCTACGCGGATTCTAGACGGGATCCCGCCACCGTGACCGGCTACCGCC
TGTTTGAGGAGATTCTGTAACGTACGACGCGTGGATCCCTCCCCCCCCCCTAACGTTACTGGCCGAAGCC
GCTTGGAATAAGGCCGGTGTGCGTTTGTCTATATGTTATTTTCCACCATATTGCCGTCTTTTGGCAATGT
GAGGGCCCGGAAACCTGGCCCTGTCTTCTTGACGAGCATTCCTAGGGGTCTTTCCCCTCTCGCCAAAGGA
ATGCAAGGTCTGTTGAATGTCGTGAAGGAAGCAGTTCCTCTGGAAGCTTCTTGAAGACAAACAACGTCTG
TAGCGACCCTTTGCAGGCAGCGGAACCCCCCACCTGGCGACAGGTGCCTCTGCGGCCAAAAGCCACGTGT
ATAAGATACACCTGCAAAGGCGGCACAACCCCAGTGCCACGTTGTGAGTTGGATAGTTGTGGAAAGAGTC
AAATGGCTCTCCTCAAGCGTATTCAACAAGGGGCTGAAGGATGCCCAGAAGGTACCCCATTGTATGGGAT
CTGATCTGGGGCCTCGGTGCACATGCTTTACATGTGTTTAGTCGAGGTTAAAAAAACGTCTAGGCCCCCC
GAACCACGGGGACGTGGTTTTCCTTTGAAAAACACGATGATAATATGGCCACAGCCTGCAGGATGGGCTC
CAAAACCATCGTTCTTTCGGTCGGCGAGGCTACTCGCACTCTGACTGAGATCCAGTCCACCGCAGACCGT
CAGATCTTCGAAGAGAAGGTCGGGCCTCTGGTGGGTCGGCTGCGCCTCACGGCTTCGCTCCGTCAAAACG
GAGCCAAGACCGCGTATCGCGTCAACCTAAAACTGGATCAGGCGGACGTCGTTGATTCCGGACTTCCGAA
AGTGCGCTACACTCAGGTATGGTCGCACGACGTGACAATCGTTGCGAATAGCACCGAGGCCTCGCGCAAA
TCGTTGTACGATTTGACCAAGTCCCTCGTCGCGACCTCGCAGGTCGAAGATCTTGTCGTCAACCTTGTGC
CGCTGGGCCGTGCGGATCCACCGGTATGCATCGCCACCGCCTTCACACTCGAAGATTTCGTTGGGGACTG
GGAACAGACAGCCGCCTACAACCTGGACCAAGTCCTTGAACAGGGAGGTGTGTCCAGTTTGCTGCAGAAT
CTCGCCGTGTCCGTAACTCCGATCCAAAGGATTGTCCGGAGCGGTGAAAATGCCCTGAAGATCGACATCC
ATGTCATCATCCCGTATGAAGGTCTGAGCGCCGACCAAATGGCCCAGATCGAAGAGGTGTTTAAGGTGGT
GTACCCTGTGGATGATCATCACTTTAAGGTGATCCTGCCCTATGGCACACTGGTAATCGACGGGGTTACG
CCGAACATGCTGAACTATTTCGGACGGCCGTATGAAGGCATCGCCGTGTTCGACGGCAAAAAGATCACTG
TAACAGGGACCCTGTGGAACGGCAACAAAATTATCGACGAGCGCCTGATCACCCCCGACGGCTCCATGCT
GTTCCGAGTAACCATCAACAGCCTCGAGGACTACAAGGACGACGATGACAAGTAAGAATTCTGCAGATAT
CCATCACACTGGCGGCCGCTCGAGCATGCATCTAGAGGGCCCTATTCTATAGTGTCACCTAAATGCTAGA
GCTCGCTGATCAGCCTCGACTGTGCCTTCTAGTTGCCAGCCATCTGTTGTTTGCCCCTCCCCCGTGCCTT
CCTTGACCCTGGAAGGTGCCACTCCCACTGTCCTTTCCTAATAAAATGAGGAAATTGCATCGCATTGTCT
GAGTAGGTGTCATTCTATTCTGGGGGGTGGGGTGGGGCAGGACAGCAAGGGGGAGGATTGGGAAGACAAT
AGCAGGCATGCTGGGGATGCGGTGGGCTCTATGGCTTCTGAGGCGGAAAGAACCAGCTGGGGCTCTAGGG
GGTATCCCC
[124 nt withheld, positions 3300-3423]
C
[91 nt withheld, positions 3425-3515]
A
[49 nt withheld, positions 3517-3565]
CCTTTGACGTTGGAGTCCACGTTCTTT
[37 nt withheld, positions 3593-3629]
ACCCTATCTCGGTCTATTCTTTTGATTTATAAGGGATTTTGCCGATTTCGGCCTATTGGTTAAAAAATGA
GCTGATTTAACAAAAATTTAACGCGAATTAATTCTGTGGAATGTGTGTCAGTTAGGGTGTGGAAAGTCCC
CAGGCTCCCCAGCAGGCAGAAGTATGCAAAGCATGCATCTCAATTAGTCAGCAACCAGGTGTGGAAAGTC
CCCAGGCTCCCCAGCAGGCAGAAGTATGCAAAGCATGCATCTCAATTAGTCAGCAACCATAGTCCCGCCC
CTAACTCCGCCCATCCCGCCCCTAACTCCGCCCAGTTCCGCCCATTCTCCGCCCCATGGCTGACTAATTT
TTTTTATTTATGCAGAGGCCGAGGCCGCCTCTGCCTCTGAGCTATTCCAGAAGTAGTGAGGAGGCTTTTT
TGGAGGCCTAGGCTTTTGCAAAAAGCTCCCGGGAGCTTGTATATCCATTTTCGGATCTGATCAAGAGACA
GGATGAGGATCGTTTCGCATGATTGAACAAGATGGATTGCACGCAGGTTCTCCGGCCGCTTGGGTGGAGA
GGCTATTCGGCTATGACTGGGCACAACAGACAATCGGCTGCTCTGATGCCGCCGTGTTCCGGCTGTCAGC
GCAGGGGCGCCCGGTTCTTTTTGTCAAGACCGACCTGTCCGGTGCCCTGAATGAACTGCAGGACGAGGCA
GCGCGGCTATCGTGGCTGGCCACGACGGGCGTTCCTTGCGCAGCTGTGCTCGACGTTGTCACTGAAGCGG
GAAGGGACTGGCTGCTATTGGGCGAAGTGCCGGGGCAGGATCTCCTGTCATCTCACCTTGCTCCTGCCGA
GAAAGTATCCATCATGGCTGATGCAATGCGGCGGCTGCATACGCTTGATCCGGCTACCTGCCCATTCGAC
CACCAAGCGAAACATCGCATCGAGCGAGCACGTACTCGGATGGAAGCCGGTCTTGTCGATCAGGATGATC
TGGACGAAGAGCATCAGGGGCTCGCGCCAGCCGAACTGTTCGCCAGGCTCAAGGCGCGCATGCCCGACGG
CGAGGATCTCGTCGTGACCCATGGCGATGCCTGCTTGCCGAATATCATGGTGGAAAATGGCCGCTTTTCT
GGATTCATCGACTGTGGCCGGCTGGGTGTGGCGGACCGCTATCAGGACATAGCGTTGGCTACCCGTGATA
TTGCTGAAGAGCTTGGCGGCGAATGGGCTGACCGCTTCCTCGTGCTTTACGGTATCGCCGCTCCCGATTC
GCAGCGCATCGCCTTCTATCGCCTTCTTGACGAGTTCTTCTGAGCGGGACTCTGGGGTTCGAAATGACCG
ACCAAGCGACGCCCAACCTGCCATCACGAGATTTCGATTCCACCGCCGCCTTCTATGAAAGGTTGGGCTT
CGGAATCGTTTTCCGGGACGCCGGCTGGATGATCCTCCAGCGCGGGGATCTCATGCTGGAGTTCTTCGCC
CACCCCAACTTGTTTATTGCAGCTTATAATGGTTACAAATAAAGCAATAGCATCACAAATTTCACAAATA
AAGCATTTTTTTCACTGCATTCTAGTTGTGGTTTGTCCAAACTCATCAATGTATCTTATCATGTCTGTAT
ACCGTCGACCTCTAGCTAGAGCTTGGCGTAATCATGGTCATAGCTGTTTCCTGTGTGAAATTGTTATCCG
CTCACAATTCCACACAACATACGAGCCGGAAGCATAAAGTGTAAAGCCTGGGGTGCCTAATGAGTGAGCT
AACTCACATTAATTGCGTTGCGCTCACTGCCCGCTTTCCAGTCGGGAAACCTGTCGTGCCAGCTGCATTA
ATGAATCGGCCAACGCGCGGGGAGAGGCGGTTTGCGTATTGGGCGCTCTTCCGCTTCCTCGCTCACTGAC
TCGCTGCGCTCGGTCGTTCGGCTGCGGCGAGCGGTATCAGCTCACTCAAAGGCGGTAATACGGTTATCCA
CAGAATCAGGGGATAACGCAGGAAAGAACATGTGAGCAAAAGGCCAGCAAAAGGCCAGGAACCGTAAAAA
GGCCGCGTTGCTGGCGTTTTTCCATAGGCTCCGCCCCCCTGACGAGCATCACAAAAATCGACGCTCAAGT
CAGAGGTGGCGAAACCCGACAGGACTATAAAGATACCAGGCGTTTCCCCCTGGAAGCTCCCTCGTGCGCT
CTCCTGTTCCGACCCTGCCGCTTACCGGATACCTGTCCGCCTTTCTCCCTTCGGGAAGCGTGGCGCTTTC
TCATAGCTCACGCTGTAGGTATCTCAGTTCGGTGTAGGTCGTTCGCTCCAAGCTGGGCTGTGTGCACGAA
CCCCCCGTTCAGCCCGACCGCTGCGCCTTATCCGGTAACTATCGTCTTGAGTCCAACCCGGTAAGACACG
ACTTATCGCCACTGGCAGCAGCCACTGGTAACAGGATTAGCAGAGCGAGGTATGTAGGCGGTGCTACAGA
GTTCTTGAAGTGGTGGCCTAACTACGGCTACACTAGAAGAACAGTATTTGGTATCTGCGCTCTGCTGAAG
CCAGTTACCTTCGGAAAAAGAGTTGGTAGCTCTTGATCCGGCAAACAAACCACCGCTGGTAGCGGTGGTT
TTTTTGTTTGCAAGCAGCAGATTACGCGCAGAAAAAAAGGATCTCAAGAAGATCCTTTGATCTTTTCTAC
GGGGTCTGACGCTCAGTGGAACGAAAACTCACGTTAAGGGATTTTGGTCATGAGATTATCAAAAAGGATC
TTCACCTAGATCCTTTTAAATTAAAAATGAAGTTTTAAATCAATCTAAAGTATATATGAGTAAACTTGGT
CTGACAGTTACCAATGCTTAATCAGTGAGGCACCTATCTCAGCGATCTGTCTATTTCGTTCATCCATAGT
TGCCTGACTCCCCGTCGTGTAGATAACTACGATACGGGAGGGCTTACCATCTGGCCCCAGTGCTGCAATG
ATACCGCGAGACCCACGCTCACCGGCTCCAGATTTATCAGCAATAAACCAGCCAGCCGGAAGGGCCGAGC
GCAGAAGTGGTCCTGCAACTTTATCCGCCTCCATCCAGTCTATTAATTGTTGCCGGGAAGCTAGAGTAAG
TAGTTCGCCAGTTAATAGTTTGCGCAACGTTGTTGCCATTGCTACAGGCATCGTGGTGTCACGCTCGTCG
TTTGGTATGGCTTCATTCAGCTCCGGTTCCCAACGATCAAGGCGAGTTACATGATCCCCCATGTTGTGCA
AAAAAGCGGTTAGCTCCTTCGGTCCTCCGATCGTTGTCAGAAGTAAGTTGGCCGCAGTGTTATCACTCAT
GGTTATGGCAGCACTGCATAATTCTCTTACTGTCATGCCATCCGTAAGATGCTTTTCTGTGACTGGTGAG
TACTCAACCAAGTCATTCTGAGAATAGTGTATGCGGCGACCGAGTTGCTCTTGCCCGGCGTCAATACGGG
ATAATACCGCGCCACATAGCAGAACTTTAAAAGTGCTCATCATTGGAAAACGTTCTTCGGGGCGAAAACT
CTCAAGGATCTTACCGCTGTTGAGATCCAGTTCGATGTAACCCACTCGTGCACCCAACTGATCTTCAGCA
TCTTTTACTTTCACCAGCGTTTCTGGGTGAGCAAAAACAGGAAGGCAAAATGCCGCAAAAAAGGGAATAA
GGGCGACACGGAAATGTTGAATACTCATACTCTTCCTTTTTCAATATTATTGAAGCATTTATCAGGGTTA
TTGTCTCATGAGCGGATACATATTTGAATGTATTTAGAAAAATAAACAAATAGGGGTTCCGCGCACATT
